>Addgene plasmid #105202 | pLN552 (FuGW-S(USF1)p-[GAD-Ex1]-[miR1-Mv3 intron]-[GAD-Ex2]-11Pe) | addgene full sequence | sequence record 201273 | Addgene NGS Result
TGTGATTGCTCCATGTTTTTCTAGGTCTCGAGGTCGACGGTATCGATGCGGGGAGGCGGCCCAAAGGGAG
ATCCGACTCGTCTGAGGGCGAAGGCGAAGACGCGGAAGAGGCCGCAGAGCCGGCAGCAGGCCGCGGGAAG
GAAGGTCCGCTGGATTGAGGGCCGAAGGGACGTAGCAGAAGGACGTCCCGCGCAGAATCCAGGTGGCAAC
ACAGGCGAGCAGCCAAGGAAAGGACGATGATTTCCCCGACAACACCACGGAATTGTCAGTGCCCAACAGC
CGAGCCCCTGTCCAGCAGCGGGCAAGGCAGGCGGCGATGAGTTCCGCCGTGGCAATAGGGAGGGGGAAAG
CGAAAGTCCCGGAAAGGAGCTGACAGGTGGTGGCAATGCCCCAACCAGTGGGGGTTGCGTCAGCAAACAC
AGTGCACACCACGCCACGTTGCCTGACAACGGGCCACAACTCCTCATAAAGAGACAGCAACCAGGATTTA
TACAAGGAGGAGAAAATGAAAGCCATACGGGAAGCAATAGCATGATACAAAGGCATTAAAGCAGCGTATC
CACATAGCGTAAAAGGAGCAACATAGTTAAGAATACCAGTCAATCTTTCACAAATTTTGTAATCCAGAGG
TTGATTATCGATAAGCTTGATATCGCGGCCGCCCTGCACCTGCAGGCCACGTGCAGACCACGTGCTCGCC
ACGTGCGACCCACGTGCCTACCACGTGCACTCCACGTGCTGCCCACGTGCGTACCACGTGCGGCGCGCCA
GACGCTAGCGGGGGGCTATAAAAGGGGGTGGGGGCGTTCGTCCTCACTCTAGATCTGCGATCTAAGTAAG
CTTGGCATTCCGGTACTGTTGGTAAAGGATCCATGAAGCTACTGTCTTCTATCGAACAAGCATGCGATAT
TTGCCGACTTAAAAAGCTCAAGTGCTCCAAAGAAAAACCGAAGTGCGCCAAGTGTCTGAAGAACAACTGG
GAGTGTCGCTACTCTCCCAAAACCAAAAGGTAAGTGTGCTCGCTTCGGCAGCACATATACTATGTTGAAT
GAGGCTTCAGTACTTTACAGAATCGTTGCCTGCACATCTTGGAAACACTTGCTGGGATTACTTCTTCAGG
GACTTCTTAACCCAACAGAAGGCTCGAGAAGGTATATTGCTGTTGACAGTGAGCGCCGCTTGAAGTCTTT
AATTAAATAGTGAAGCCACAGATGTATTTAATTAAAGACTTCAAGCGGTGCCTACTGCCTCGGACTTCAA
GGGGCTAGAATTCAAGGGGCTACTTTAGGAGCAATTATCTTGTTTACTAAAACTGAATACCTTGCTATCT
CTTTGATACATTTTTACAAAGCTGAATTAAAATGGTATAAATTAAATCACTTTTTTCAATTGTACTAACT
TCGAGTCTTCTTTTTTTTTTTCACAGGTCTCCGCTGACTAGGGCACATCTGACAGAAGTGGAATCAAGGC
TAGAAAGACTGGAACAGCTATTTCTACTGATTTTTCCTCGAGAAGACCTTGACATGATTTTGAAAATGGA
TTCTTTACAGGATATAAAAGCATTGTTAACAGGATTATTTGTACAAGATAATGTGAATAAAGATGCCGTC
ACAGATAGATTGGCTTCAGTGGAGACTGATATGCCTCTAACATTGAGACAGCATAGAATAAGTGCGACAT
CATCATCGGAAGAGAGTAGTAACAAAGGTCAAAGACAGTTGACTGTATCGGAATTCTCGACGGCCCCCCC
GACCGATGTCAGCCTGGGGGACGAGCTCCACTTAGACGGCGAGGACGTGGCGATGGCGCATGCCGACGCG
CTAGACGATTTCGATCTGGACATGTTGGGGGACGGGGATTCCCCGGGTCCGGGATGAAAGCTTCATAGGA
TGGCAAGATCCTGGTATCGGTCTGCGACCGCTTGAAGTCTTTAATTAAACCGCTTGAAGTCTTTAATTAA
ACCGCTTGAAGTCTTTAATTAAACCGCTTGAAGTCTTTATTAAACCTCTGGCCACATCGGTTCCTGCTCC
GCTTGAAGTCTTTAATTAAACCGCTTGAAGTCTTTAATTAAACCGCTTGAAGTCTTTAATTAAACCGCTT
GAAGTCTTTAATTAAACCTCTGGCCACATCGGTTCCTGCTCCGCTTGAAGTCTTTAATTAAACCGCTTGA
AGTCTTTAATTAAACCGCTTGAAGTCTTTAATTAAACCGCTTGAAGTCTTTAATTAAACCCGGGTAAGCG
GGACTCTGGGGTTCGAAATGACCGGTCAAATAAAATACGAAATGTTAATTAACCAAACTGGATCTCTGCT
GTCCCTGTAATAAACCCGAAAATTTTGAATTTTTGTAATTTGTTTTTGTAATTCTTTAGTTTGTATGTCT
GTTGCTATTATGTCTACTATTCTTTCCCCTGCACTGTACCCCCCAATCCCCCCTTTTCTTTTAAAATTGT
GGATGAATACTGCCATTTGTCTGCAGAATTGGCGCACGCAGTGCCGATCCGTTCACTAATCGAATGGATC
TGTCTCTGTCTCTCTCTCCACCTTCTTCTTCTATTCCTTCGGGCCTGTCGGGTCCCCTCGGGGTTGGGAG
GTGGGTCTGAAACGATAATGGTGAATATCCCTGCCTAACTCTATTCACTATAGAAAGTACAGCAAAAACT
ATTCTTAAACCTACCAAGCCTCCTACTATCATTATGAATAATTTTATATACCACAGCCAATTTGTTATGT
TAAACCAATTCCACAAACTTGCCCATTTATCTAATTCCAATAATTCTTGTTCATTCTTTTCTTGCTGGTT
TTGCGATTCTTCAATTAAGGAGTGTATTAAGCTTGTGTAATTGTTAATTTCTCTGTCCCACTCCATCCAG
GTCGTGTGATTCCAAATCTGTTCCAGAGATTTATTACTCCAACTAGCATTCCAAGGCACAGCAGTGGTGC
AAATGAGTTTTCCAGAGCAACCCCAAATCCCCAGGAGCTGTTGATCCTTTAGGTATCTTTCCACAGCCAG
GATTCTTGCCTGGAGCTGCTTGATGCCCCAGACTGTGAGTTGCAACAGATGCTGTTGCGCCTCAATAGCC
CTCAGCAAATTGTTCTGCTGCTGCACTATACCAGACAATAATTGTCTGGCCTGTACCGTCAGCGTCATTG
ACGCTGCGCCCATAGTGCTTCCTGCTGCTCCCAAGAACCCAAGGAACAAAGCTCCTATTCCCACTGCTCT
TTTTTCTCTCTGCACCACTCTTCTCTTTGCCTTGGTGGGTGCTACTCCTAATGGTTCAATTTTTACTACT
TTATATTTATATAATTCACTTCTCCAATTGTCCCTCATATCTCCTCCTCCAGGTCTGAAGATCAGCGGCC
GCTTGCTGTGCGGTGGTCTTACTTTTGTTTTGCTCTTCCTCTATCTTGTCTAAAGCTTCCTTGGTGTCTT
TTATCTCTATCCTTTGATGCACACAATAGAGGGTTGCTACTGTATTATATAATGATCTAAGTTCTTCTGA
TCCTGTCTGAAGGGATGGTTGTAGCTGTCCCAGTATTTGTCTACAGCCTTCTGATGTTTCTAACAGGCCA
GGATTAACTGCGAATCGTTCTAGCTCCCTGCTTGCCCATACTATATGTTTTAATTTATATTTTTTCTTTC
CCCCTGGCCTTAACCGAATTTTTTCCCATCGCGATCTAATTCTCCCCCGCTTAATACTGACGCTCTCGCA
CCCATCTCTCTCCTTCTAGCCTCCGCTAGTCAAAATTTTTGGCGTACTCACCAGTCGCCGCCCCTCGCCT
CTTGCCGTGCGCGCTTCAGCAAGCCGAGTCCTGCGTCGAGAGAGCTCCTCTGGTTTCCCTTTCGCTTTCA
AGTCCCTGTTCGGGCGCCACTGCTAGAGATTTTCCACACTGACTAAAAGGGTCTGAGGGATCTCTAGTTA
CCAGAGTCACACAACAGACGGGCACACACTACTTGAAGCACTCAAGGCAAGCTTTATTGAGGCTTAAGCA
GTGGGTTCCCTAGTTAGCCAGAGAGCTCCCAGGCTCAGATCTGGTCTAACCAGAGAGACCCAGTACAGGC
AAAACGCGCTGCTTATATAGACCTCCCACCGTACACGCCTACCGCCCATTTGCGTCAATGGGGCGGAGTT
GTTACGACATTTTGGAAAGTCCCGTTGATTTTGGTGCCAAAACAAACTCCCATTGACGTCAATGGGGTGG
AGACTTGGAAATCCCCGTGAGTCAAACCGCTATCCACGCCCATTGATGTACTGCCAAAACCGCATCACCA
TGGTAATAGCGATGACTAATACGTAGATGTACTGCCAAGTAGGAAAGTCCCATAAGGTCATGTACTGGGC
ATAATGCCAGGCGGGCCATTTACCGTCATTGACGTCAATAGGGGGCGTACTTGGCATATGATACACTTGA
TGTACTGCCAAGTGGGCAGTTTACCGTAAATACTCCACCCATTGACGTCAATGGAAAGTCCCTATTGGCG
TTACTATGGGAACATACGTCATTATTGACGTCAATGGGCGGGGGTCGTTGGGCGGTCAGCCAGGCGGGCC
ATTTACCGTAAGTTATGTAACGCGGAACTCCATATATGGGCTATGAACTAATGACCCCGTAATTGATTAC
TATTAATAACTAGTCAATAATCAATGTCAACGCGTATATCTGGCCCGTACATCGCGAAGCAGCGCAAAAC
GCCTAACCCTAAGCAGATTCTTCATGCAATTGTCGGTCAAGCCTTGCCTTGTTGTAGCTTAAATTTTGCT
CGCGCACTACTCAGCGACCTCCAACACACAAGCAGGGAGCAGATACTGGCTTAACTATGCGGCATCAGAG
CAGATTGTACTGAGAGTGCACCATAGGGGATCGGGAGATCTCCCGATCCGTCGACGTCAGGTGGCACTTT
TCGGGGAAATGTGCGCGGAACCCCTATTTGTTTATTTTTCTAAATACATTCAAATATGTATCCGCTCATG
AGACAATAACCCTGATAAATGCTTCAATAATATTGAAAAAGGAAGAGTATGAGTATTCAACATTTCCGTG
TCGCCCTTATTCCCTTTTTTGCGGCATTTTGCCTTCCTGTTTTTGCTCACCCAGAAACGCTGGTGAAAGT
AAAAGATGCTGAAGATCAGTTGGGTGCACGAGTGGGTTACATCGAACTGGATCTCAACAGCGGTAAGATC
CTTGAGAGTTTTCGCCCCGAAGAACGTTTTCCAATGATGAGCACTTTTAAAGTTCTGCTATGTGGCGCGG
TATTATCCCGTATTGACGCCGGGCAAGAGCAACTCGGTCGCCGCATACACTATTCTCAGAATGACTTGGT
TGAGTACTCACCAGTCACAGAAAAGCATCTTACGGATGGCATGACAGTAAGAGAATTATGCAGTGCTGCC
ATAACCATGAGTGATAACACTGCGGCCAACTTACTTCTGACAACGATCGGAGGACCGAAGGAGCTAACCG
CTTTTTTGCACAACATGGGGGATCATGTAACTCGCCTTGATCGTTGGGAACCGGAGCTGAATGAAGCCAT
ACCAAACGACGAGCGTGACACCACGATGCCTGTAGCAATGGCAACAACGTTGCGCAAACTATTAACTGGC
GAACTACTTACTCTAGCTTCCCGGCAACAATTAATAGACTGGATGGAGGCGGATAAAGTTGCAGGACCAC
TTCTGCGCTCGGCCCTTCCGGCTGGCTGGTTTATTGCTGATAAATCTGGAGCCGGTGAGCGTGGGTCTCG
CGGTATCATTGCAGCACTGGGGCCAGATGGTAAGCCCTCCCGTATCGTAGTTATCTACACGACGGGGAGT
CAGGCAACTATGGATGAACGAAATAGACAGATCGCTGAGATAGGTGCCTCACTGATTAAGCATTGGTAAC
TGTCAGACCAAGTTTACTCATATATACTTTAGATTGATTTAAAACTTCATTTTTAATTTAAAAGGATCTA
GGTGAAGATCCTTTTTGATAATCTCATGACCAAAATCCCTTAACGTGAGTTTTCGTTCCACTGAGCGTCA
GACCCCGTAGAAAAGATCAAAGGATCTTCTTGAGATCCTTTTTTTCTGCGCGTAATCTGCTGCTTGCAAA
CAAAAAAACCACCGCTACCAGCGGTGGTTTGTTTGCCGGATCAAGAGCTACCAACTCTTTTTCCGAAGGT
AACTGGCTTCAGCAGAGCGCAGATACCAAATACTGTTCTTCTAGTGTAGCCGTAGTTAGGCCACCACTTC
AAGAACTCTGTAGCACCGCCTACATACCTCGCTCTGCTAATCCTGTTACCAGTGGCTGCTGCCAGTGGCG
ATAAGTCGTGTCTTACCGGGTTGGACTCAAGACGATAGTTACCGGATAAGGCGCAGCGGTCGGGCTGAAC
GGGGGGTTCGTGCACACAGCCCAGCTTGGAGCGAACGACCTACACCGAACTGAGATACCTACAGCGTGAG
CTATGAGAAAGCGCCACGCTTCCCGAAGGGAGAAAGGCGGACAGGTATCCGGTAAGCGGCAGGGTCGGAA
CAGGAGAGCGCACGAGGGAGCTTCCAGGGGGAAACGCCTGGTATCTTTATAGTCCTGTCGGGTTTCGCCA
CCTCTGACTTGAGCGTCGATTTTTGTGATGCTCGTCAGGGGGGCGGAGCCTATGGAAAAACGCCAGCAAC
GCGGCCTTTTTACGGTTCCTGGCCTTTTGCTGGCCTTTTGCTCACATGTTCTTTCCTGCGTTATCCCCTG
ATTCTGTGGATAACCGTATTACCGCCTTTGAGTGAGCTGATACCGCTCGCCGCAGCCGAACGACCGAGCG
CAGCGAGTCAGTGAGCGAGGAAGCGGAAGAGCGCCCAATACGCAAACCGCCTCTCCCCGCGCGTTGGCCG
ATTCATTAATGCAGCTGGCACGACAGGTTTCCCGACTGGAAAGCGGGCAGTGAGCGCAACGCAATTAATG
TGAGTTAGCTCACTCATTAGGCACCCCAGGCTTTACACTTTATGCTTCCGGCTCGTATGTTGTGTGGAAT
TGTGAGCGGATAACAATTTCACACAGGAAACAGCTATGACCATGATTACGCCAAGCTCTAGCTAGAGGTC
GACGGTATACAGACATGATAAGATACATTGATGAGTTTGGACAAACCACAACTAGAATGCAGTGAAAAAA
ATGCTTTATTTGTGAAATTTGTGATGCTATTGCTTTATTTGTAACCATTATAAGCTGCAATAAACAAGTT
GGGGTGGGCGAAGAACTCCAGCATGAGATCCCCGCGCTGGAGGATCATCCAGCCGGCGTCCCGGAAAACG
ATTCCGAAGCCCAACCTTTCATAGAAGGCGGCGGTGGAATCGAAATCTCGTAGCACGTGTCAGTCCTGCT
CCTCGGCCACGAAGTGCACGCAGTTGCCGGCCGGGTCGCGCAGGGCGAACTCCCGCCCCCACGGCTGCTC
GCCGATCTCGGTCATGGCCGGCCCGGAGGCGTCCCGGAAGTTCGTGGACACGACCTCCGACCACTCGGCG
TACAGCTCGTCCAGGCCGCGCACCCACACCCAGGCCAGGGTGTTGTCCGGCACCACCTGGTCCTGGACCG
CGCTGATGAACAGGGTCACGTCGTCCCGGACCACACCGGCGAAGTCGTCCTCCACGAAGTCCCGGGAGAA
CCCGAGCCGGTCGGTCCAGAACTCGACCGCTCCGGCGACGTCGCGCGCGGTGAGCACCGGAACGGCACTG
GTCAACTTGGCCATGGTTTAGTTCCTCACCTTGTCGTATTATACTATGCCGATATACTATGCCGATGATT
AATTGTCAACACGTGCTGATCAGATCCGAAAATGGATATACAAGCTCCCGGGAGCTTTTTGCAAAAGCCT
AGGCCTCCAAAAAAGCCTCCTCACTACTTCTGGAATAGCTCAGAGGCAGAGGCGGCCTCGGCCTCTGCAT
AAATAAAAAAAATTAGTCAGCCATGGGGCGGAGAATGGGCGGAACTGGGCGGAGTTAGGGGCGGGATGGG
CGGAGTTAGGGGCGGGACTATGGTTGCTGACTAATTGAGATGCATGCTTTGCATACTTCTGCCTGCTGGG
GAGCCTGGGGACTTTCCACACCTGGTTGCTGACTAATTGAGATGCATGCTTTGCATACTTCTGCCTGCTG
GGGAGCCTGGGGACTTTCCACACCCTAACTGACACACATTCCACAGAATTAATTCGCGTTAAATTTTTGT
TAAATCAGCTCATTTTTTAACCAATAGGCCGAAATCGGCAAAATCCCTTATAAATCAAAAGAATAGACCG
AGATAGGGT
[37 nt withheld, positions 8270-8306]
AAAGAACGTGGACTCCAACGTCAAAGG
[49 nt withheld, positions 8334-8382]
T
[91 nt withheld, positions 8384-8474]
G
[124 nt withheld, positions 8476-8599]
GGGGATACCCCCTAGAGCCCCAGCTGGTTCTTTCCGCCTCAGAAGCCATAGAGCCCACCGCATCCCCAGC
ATGCCTGCTATTGTCTTCCCAATCCTCCCCCTTGCTGTCCTGCCCCACCCCACCCCCCAGAATAGAATGA
CACCTACTCAGACAATGCGATGCAATTTCCTCATTTTATTAGGAAAGGACAGTGGGAGTGGCACCTTCCA
GGGTCAAGGAAGGCACGGGGGAGGGGCAAACAACAGATGGCTGGCAACTAGAAGGCACAGTCGAGGCTGA
TCAGCGGGTTTAAACGGGCCCTGCTAGAGATTTTCCACACTGACTAAAAGGGTCTGAGGGATCTCTAGTT
ACCAGAGTCACACAACAGACGGGCACACACTACTTGAAGCACTCAAGGCAAGCTTTATTGAGGCTTAAGC
AGTGGGTTCCCTAGTTAGCCAGAGAGCTCCCAGGCTCAGATCTGGTCTAACCAGAGAGACCCAGTACAGT
CCGGATGCAGCTCTCGGGCCATGTGATGAAATGCTAGGCGGCTGTCAAACCTCCACTCTAATACTTCTCT
CTCCGGGTCATCCATCCCATGCAGGCTCACAGGGTGTAACAAGCGGGTGTTCTCTCCTTCATTGGCTTCT
TCTACCTTCTCTTGCTCAACTGGTACTAGCTTGTAGCACCATCCAAAGGTCAGTGGATATCTGATCCCTG
GCCCTGGTGTGTAGTTCTGCCAATCAGGGAAGTAGCCTTGTGTGTGGTAGATCCACAGATCAAGGATATC
TTGTCTTCGTTGGGAGTGAATTAGCCCTTCCAGTCCCCCCTTTTCTTTTAAAAAGTGGCTAAGATCTACA
GCTGCCTTGTAAGTCATTGGTCTTAAAGGTACCTGAGGTGTGACTGGAAAACCCACCTCCTCCTCCTCTT
GTGCTTCTAGCCAGGCACAATCAGCATTGGTAGCTGCTGTATTGCTACT
Features (pLannotate 1.2.2; 33 found; start..end, strand, type, name):
     48..636     -  misc_feature   WPRE: woodchuck hepatitis virus posttranscriptional regulatory element
    636..655     -  misc_feature   MCS (fragment): pBluescript multiple cloning site
    873..1011    +  CDS            GAL4 DNA binding domain (fragment): DNA binding domain of the GAL4 transcriptional activator; Saccharomyces cerevisiae GAL4 (truncated)
   1271..1383    +  ncRNA          3' miR-30a: sequence downstream of the 71-nt precursor of the human miR-30a microRNA (Zeng et al., 2002) miRNA
   1425..1730    +  CDS            GAL4 DNA binding domain (fragment): DNA binding domain of the GAL4 transcriptional activator; Saccharomyces cerevisiae GAL4 (truncated)
   1743..1875    +  CDS            VP16 AD (fragment): transcriptional activation domain of herpes simplex virus protein VP16 (Triezenberg et al., 1988; Cousens et al., 1989); UL48
   1884..1917    -  CDS            KanR (fragment): aminoglycoside phosphotransferase; aph(3')-Ia; confers resistance to kanamycin
   2329..2446    -  misc_feature   cPPT/CTS: central polypurine tract and central termination sequence of HIV-1
   2496..2596    -  CDS            Rev (fragment): human immunodeficiency virus 1 (HIV-1) Rev protein; rev; enhances nuclear export of unspliced and incompletely spliced viral mRNAs
   2973..3206    -  misc_feature   RRE: The Rev response element (RRE) of HIV-1 allows for Rev-dependent mRNA export from the nucleus to the cytoplasm.
   3352..3715    -  CDS            HIV-1 gag (fragment): gag protein from human immunodeficiency virus 1; gag
   3699..3824    -  misc_feature   HIV-1 Ψ: packaging signal of human immunodeficiency virus type 1
   3871..4051    -  LTR            5' LTR (truncated): truncated 5' long terminal repeat (LTR) from HIV-1
   4069..4268    -  promoter       CMV promoter: human cytomegalovirus (CMV) immediate early promoter
   4269..4648    -  enhancer       CMV enhancer: human cytomegalovirus immediate early enhancer
   4803..4855    +  misc_feature   bom (fragment): basis of mobility region from pBR322
   4914..5018    +  promoter       AmpR promoter: bla
   5019..5879    +  CDS            AmpR: β-lactamase; bla; confers resistance to ampicillin, carbenicillin, and related antibiotics
   6050..6638    +  rep_origin     ori: high-copy-number ColE1/pMB1/pBR322/pUC origin of replication
   6821..6913    +  CDS            lacI (fragment): lac repressor; lacI; The lac repressor binds to the lac operator to inhibit transcription in E. coli. This inhibition can be relieved by adding lactose or isopropyl-β-D-thiogalactopyranoside (IPTG).
   6926..6947    +  protein_bind   CAP binding site: CAP binding activates transcription in the presence of cAMP. E. coli catabolite activator protein
   6962..6992    +  promoter       lac promoter: promoter for the E. coli lac operon
   7000..7016    +  protein_bind   lac operator: The lac repressor binds to the lac operator to inhibit transcription in E. coli. This inhibition can be relieved by adding lactose or isopropyl-β-D-thiogalactopyranoside (IPTG). lac repressor encoded by lacI
   7089..7210    -  polyA_signal   SV40 poly(A) signal: SV40 polyadenylation signal
   7205..7330    -  CDS            ble (fragment): BLE_KLEPN - Experimental evidence at protein level: Swiss-Prot protein existence level 1. Binding protein with a strong affinity to the bleomycin family of antibiotics. Binds to CL990; an antimitotic-antibiotic compound. From Klebsiella pneumoniae.
   7340..7714    -  CDS            BleoR: antibiotic-binding protein; Sh ble from Streptoalloteichus hindustanus; confers resistance to bleomycin, phleomycin, and Zeocin™
   7733..7780    -  promoter       EM7 promoter: synthetic bacterial promoter&nbsp
   7828..8157    -  promoter       SV40 promoter: SV40 enhancer and early promoter
   8171..8599    -  rep_origin     f1 ori (sequence partly withheld): f1 bacteriophage origin of replication; arrow indicates direction of (+) strand synthesis
   8620..8641    -  promoter       SV40 promoter (fragment): SV40 enhancer and early promoter
   8645..8869    -  polyA_signal   bGH poly(A) signal: bovine growth hormone polyadenylation signal
   8901..9081    -  LTR            5' LTR (truncated): truncated 5' long terminal repeat (LTR) from HIV-1
   9088..111     -  CDS            nef (fragment) (across the origin): NEF_HV1H2 - Experimental evidence at protein level: Swiss-Prot protein existence level 1. Extracellular Nef protein targets CD4(+) T-lymphocytes for apoptosis by interacting with CXCR4 surface receptors. From Human immunodeficiency virus type 1 group M subtype B (isolate HXB2) (HIV-1).
