[The description below was written by a language model from this plasmid's Addgene catalogue record and pLannotate feature annotations shown in this document.]
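Description:
pLN552 is a third-generation-style HIV-1 lentiviral transfer plasmid built on the FUGW backbone, serving as "Module 1" of a synthetic RNA-based gene circuit for mammalian cells. It is propagated in E. coli through a high-copy ColE1/pUC-type origin with ampicillin selection (AmpR). The backbone also carries an f1 origin and an SV40/EM7-driven BleoR (Zeocin resistance) cassette with an SV40 poly(A) signal, located outside the LTRs. The viral elements comprise a CMV enhancer/promoter fused to a truncated 5' LTR, which drives genomic RNA production in packaging cells. They also include the Ψ packaging signal with a partial gag sequence, the RRE for Rev-dependent export, cPPT/CTS, WPRE, and a truncated 3' LTR followed by a bGH poly(A) signal.

The payload is a synthetic promoter designated S(USF1)p, by its name responsive to the transcription factor USF1; the automated feature table does not annotate it. It drives GAD, a fusion of the GAL4 DNA-binding domain and the VP16 activation domain. The GAL4 coding sequence is split into two exons, seen as two GAL4 fragments in the annotation. These are separated by an intron holding a miR-30a-flanked synthetic microRNA ("miR1-Mv3"). The "11Pe" element in the construct name is not defined in the record or annotated, but given the stated self-inhibiting design it presumably denotes microRNA target sites in the transcript. Notably, the GAD features are annotated on the strand opposite to the lentiviral elements, suggesting the cassette lies antisense to the viral genome, an arrangement that would keep the intron from being spliced out of the genomic RNA during packaging. According to the record, the construct provides promoter-gated, self-inhibiting GAD expression within multi-module circuits developed for cancer immunotherapy.
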