Addgene plasmid #105202: pLN552 (FuGW-S(USF1)p-[GAD-Ex1]-[miR1-Mv3 intron]-[GAD-Ex2]-11Pe)
Purpose: Module 1 - synthetic promoter USF1 drives self-inhibiting GAD expression (see PMID: 29056342 for detailed information)
Depositing lab: Timothy Lu. Depositing organization: Massachusetts Institute of Technology. Publication: Synthetic RNA-Based Immunomodulatory Gene Circuits for Cancer Immunotherapy. Nissim L, Wu MR, Pery E, Binder-Nissim A, Suzuki HI, Stupp D, Wehrspaun C, Tabach Y, Sharp PA, Lu TK. Cell. 2017 Nov 16;171(5):1138-1150.e15. doi: 10.1016/j.cell.2017.09.049. Epub 2017 Oct 19. PubMed 29056342.
Backbone
  Vector backbone: FUGW
  Vector type: Mammalian Expression, Lentiviral, Synthetic Biology
Growth in bacteria
  Bacterial resistance: Ampicillin, 100 μg/mL
  Growth temperature: 37°C
  Growth strain: NEB Stable
  Copy number: Unknown
Gene/Insert
  Gene/Insert name: S(USF1)p-[GAD-Ex1]-[miR1-Mv3 intron]-[GAD-Ex2]-11Pe
  Species: Synthetic
Terms and licenses: Academic/Nonprofit Terms; Industry Terms: Not Available to Industry
How to cite: pLN552 (FuGW-S(USF1)p-[GAD-Ex1]-[miR1-Mv3 intron]-[GAD-Ex2]-11Pe) was a gift from Timothy Lu (Addgene plasmid # 105202 ; http://n2t.net/addgene:105202 ; RRID:Addgene_105202)
